Addgene plasmid #66436: MRGPRE-Tango
Purpose: Expression of G protein-coupled receptors for PRESTO-Tango: parallel receptorome expression and screening via transcriptional output, with transcriptional activation following arrestin translocation
Depositing lab: Bryan Roth. Depositing organization: University of North Carolina at Chapel Hill. Publication: PRESTO-Tango as an open-source resource for interrogation of the druggable human GPCRome. Kroeze WK, Sassano MF, Huang XP, Lansu K, McCorvy JD, Giguere PM, Sciaky N, Roth BL. Nat Struct Mol Biol. 2015 May;22(5):362-9. doi: 10.1038/nsmb.3014. Epub 2015 Apr 20. PubMed 25895059.
Backbone
  Vector backbone: empty Tango
  Backbone size w/o insert (bp): 6632
  Vector type: Mammalian Expression
  Selectable markers: Neomycin (select with G418)
Growth in bacteria
  Bacterial resistance: Ampicillin, 100 μg/mL
  Growth temperature: 37°C
  Growth strain: DH5alpha
  Copy number: High Copy
Gene/Insert
  Gene/Insert name: MRGPRE
  Species: H. sapiens (human)
  Insert size (bp): 933
  Entrez Gene: MRGPRE (a.k.a. GPR167, MGRF, MRGE)
  Promoter: CMV
  Tag / fusion protein: FLAG (N terminal on backbone)
  Cloning method: Restriction Enzyme; 5′ cloning site NotI (not destroyed); 3′ cloning site XhoI (unknown if destroyed)
  Sequencing primers: 5′ CMV-F; 3′ Tet-R
Terms and licenses: Academic/Nonprofit Terms; Industry Terms: Not Available to Industry
Depositor comments: Please note: Most of the PRESTO-Tango vectors do not contain the XhoI cut site downstream of the tTA sequence and instead carry an XbaI site. If you need to perform an XhoI digest we recommend sequencing with a forward primer at the C-terminus of tTA to determine which of the two sites is present. Suggested primer: 5-gagctccacttagacggcgagg-3. Original backbone was pcDNA3.1(+). These plasmids were generated as part of the Illuminating the Druggable Genome (IDG) program sponsored by the NIH Common Fund. The goal of this program is to identify, gather, and distribute information and resources for proteins that currently are not well-studied yet belong to commonly drug-targeted protein families: protein kinases, non-olfactory G-protein coupled receptors (GPCRs), and ion channels. The IDG program is designed to develop fundamental research tools for understudied proteins, elucidate their function, and disseminate the IDG-related resources and data to the greater scientific community.
How to cite: MRGPRE-Tango was a gift from Bryan Roth (Addgene plasmid # 66436 ; http://n2t.net/addgene:66436 ; RRID:Addgene_66436)
