[The description below was written by a language model from this plasmid's Addgene catalogue record.]
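Description:
MRGPRE-Tango is a mammalian expression plasmid from the PRESTO-Tango collection, a set of G protein-coupled receptor constructs built for parallel screening of receptor activation through a transcriptional readout. It is based on an "empty Tango" backbone of about 6.6 kb that was originally derived from pcDNA3.1(+). It is maintained as a high-copy plasmid in E. coli under ampicillin selection, and it carries a neomycin resistance marker so that transfected mammalian cells can be selected with G418.

The insert is the human MRGPRE coding sequence (also known as GPR167, MGRF or MRGE; about 930 bp), a MAS-related GPCR. It was cloned by restriction enzymes using a 5′ NotI site and a nominal 3′ XhoI site, and it is expressed from the CMV promoter. The backbone supplies an N-terminal FLAG tag, which can be used to detect the receptor. The depositor notes place a tTA transcriptional activator sequence downstream of the receptor, consistent with the Tango design, in which arrestin translocation to the activated receptor leads to transcriptional activation of a reporter. The record does not itemise the other elements of the fusion, and no feature table is provided. The depositor also cautions that most vectors in this series carry an XbaI site rather than XhoI downstream of tTA, so the site actually present in a given clone should be confirmed by sequencing.

The plasmid was produced under a programme that develops tools for understudied members of druggable protein families. It is intended for ligand screening and for probing the pharmacology of this poorly characterised receptor through arrestin recruitment.
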