>Addgene plasmid #66436 | MRGPRE-Tango | depositor partial sequence | sequence record 113485 | empty Tango
GACGGATCGGGAGATCTCCCGATCCCCTATGGTGCACTCTCAGTACAATCTGCTCTGATGCCGCATAGTT
AAGCCAGTATCTGCTCCCTGCTTGTGTGTTGGAGGTCGCTGAGTAGTGCGCGAGCAAAATTTAAGCTACA
ACAAGGCAAGGCTTGACCGACAATTGCATGAAGAATCTGCTTAGGGTTAGGCGTTTTGCGCTGCTTCGCG
ATGTACGGGCCAGATATACGCGTTGACATTGATTATTGACTAGTTATTAATAGTAATCAATTACGGGGTC
ATTAGTTCATAGCCCATATATGGAGTTCCGCGTTACATAACTTACGGTAAATGGCCCGCCTGGCTGACCG
CCCAACGACCCCCGCCCATTGACGTCAATAATGACGTATGTTCCCATAGTAACGCCAATAGGGACTTTCC
ATTGACGTCAATGGGTGGAGTATTTACGGTAAACTGCCCACTTGGCAGTACATCAAGTGTATCATATGCC
AAGTACGCCCCCTATTGACGTCAATGACGGTAAATGGCCCGCCTGGCATTATGCCCAGTACATGACCTTA
TGGGACTTTCCTACTTGGCAGTACATCTACGTATTAGTCATCGCTATTACCATGGTGATGCGGTTTTGGC
AGTACATCAATGGGCGTGGATAGCGGTTTGACTCACGGGGATTTCCAAGTCTCCACCCCATTGACGTCAA
TGGGAGTTTGTTTTGGCACCAAAATCAACGGGACTTTCCAAAATGTCGTAACAACTCCGCCCCATTGACG
CAAATGGGCGGTAGGCGTGTACGGTGGGAGGTCTATATAAGCAGAGCTCTCTGGCTAACTAGAGAACCCA
CTGCTTACTGGCTTATCGAAATTAATACGACTCACTATAGGGAGACCCAAGCTGGCTAGCGTTTAAACTT
AAGCTTGGTACCGAGCTCGGATCCACTAGTCCAGTGTGGTGGAATTCTGCAGATATCCAGCACAGTGGCG
GCCGCGCCACCATGAAGACGATCATCGCCCTGAGCTACATCTTCTGCCTGGTATTCGCCGACTACAAGGA
CGATGATGACGCCAGCATCGATACCGGTGGACGCACCCCACCCAGCCTGGGTCCCCAAGATGAGTCCTGC
ACCACCGCCAGCTCCTCCCTGGCCAAGGACACTTCATCGACCGGTGAGAACCTGTACTTCCAGCTAAGAT
TAGATAAAAGTAAAGTGATTAACAGCGCATTAGAGCTGCTTAATGAGGTCGGAATCGAAGGTTTAACAAC
CCGTAAACTCGCCCAGAAGCTAGGTGTAGAGCAGCCTACATTGTATTGGCATGTAAAAAATAAGCGGGCT
TTGCTCGACGCCTTAGCCATTGAGATGTTAGATAGGCACCATACTCACTTTTGCCCTTTAGAAGGGGAAA
GCTGGCAAGATTTTTTACGTAATAACGCTAAAAGTTTTAGATGTGCTTTACTAAGTCATCGCGATGGAGC
AAAAGTACATTTAGGTACACGGCCTACAGAAAAACAGTATGAAACTCTCGAAAATCAATTAGCCTTTTTA
TGCCAACAAGGTTTTTCACTAGAGAATGCATTATATGCACTCAGCGCTGTGGGGCATTTTACTTTAGGTT
GCGTATTGGAAGATCAAGAGCATCAAGTCGCTAAAGAAGAAAGGGAAACACCTACTACTGATAGTATGCC
GCCATTATTACGACAAGCTATCGAATTATTTGATCACCAAGGTGCAGAGCCAGCCTTCTTATTCGGCCTT
GAATTGATCATATGCGGATTAGAAAAACAACTTAAATGTGAAAGTGGGTCCGCGTACAGCCGCGCGCGTA
CGAAAAACAATTACGGGTCTACCATCGAGGGCCTGCTCGATCTCCCGGACGACGACGCCCCCGAAGAGGC
GGGGCTGGCGGCTCCGCGCCTGTCCTTTCTCCCCGCGGGACACACGCGCAGACTGTCGACGGCCCCCCCG
ACCGATGTCAGCCTGGGGGACGAGCTCCACTTAGACGGCGAGGACGTGGCGATGGCGCATGCCGACGCGC
TAGACGATTTCGATCTGGACATGTTGGGGGACGGGGATTCCCCGGGTCCGGGATTTACCCCCCACGACTC
CGCCCCCTACGGCGCTCTGGATATGGCCGACTTCGAGTTTGAGCAGATGTTTACCGATGCCCTTGGAATT
GACGAGTACGGTGGGTAGCTCGAGTCTAGAGGGCCCGTTTAAACCCGCTGATCAGCCTCGACTGTGCCTT
CTAGTTGCCAGCCATCTGTTGTTTGCCCCTCCCCCGTGCCTTCCTTGACCCTGGAAGGTGCCACTCCCAC
TGTCCTTTCCTAATAAAATGAGGAAATTGCATCGCATTGTCTGAGTAGGTGTCATTCTATTCTGGGGGGT
GGGGTGGGGCAGGACAGCAAGGGGGAGGATTGGGAAGACAATAGCAGGCATGCTGGGGATGCGGTGGGCT
CTATGGCTTCTGAGGCGGAAAGAACCAGCTGGGGCTCTAGGGGGTATCCCC
[124 nt withheld, positions 2502-2625]
C
[91 nt withheld, positions 2627-2717]
A
[49 nt withheld, positions 2719-2767]
CCTTTGACGTTGGAGTCCACGTTCTTT
[37 nt withheld, positions 2795-2831]
ACCCTATCTCGGTCTATTCTTTTGATTTATAAGGGATTTTGCCGATTTCGGCCTATTGGTTAAAAAATGA
GCTGATTTAACAAAAATTTAACGCGAATTAATTCTGTGGAATGTGTGTCAGTTAGGGTGTGGAAAGTCCC
CAGGCTCCCCAGCAGGCAGAAGTATGCAAAGCATGCATCTCAATTAGTCAGCAACCAGGTGTGGAAAGTC
CCCAGGCTCCCCAGCAGGCAGAAGTATGCAAAGCATGCATCTCAATTAGTCAGCAACCATAGTCCCGCCC
CTAACTCCGCCCATCCCGCCCCTAACTCCGCCCAGTTCCGCCCATTCTCCGCCCCATGGCTGACTAATTT
TTTTTATTTATGCAGAGGCCGAGGCCGCCTCTGCCTCTGAGCTATTCCAGAAGTAGTGAGGAGGCTTTTT
TGGAGGCCTAGGCTTTTGCAAAAAGCTCCCGGGAGCTTGTATATCCATTTTCGGATCTGATCAAGAGACA
GGATGAGGATCGTTTCGCATGATTGAACAAGATGGATTGCACGCAGGTTCTCCGGCCGCTTGGGTGGAGA
GGCTATTCGGCTATGACTGGGCACAACAGACAATCGGCTGCTCTGATGCCGCCGTGTTCCGGCTGTCAGC
GCAGGGGCGCCCGGTTCTTTTTGTCAAGACCGACCTGTCCGGTGCCCTGAATGAACTGCAGGACGAGGCA
GCGCGGCTATCGTGGCTGGCCACGACGGGCGTTCCTTGCGCAGCTGTGCTCGACGTTGTCACTGAAGCGG
GAAGGGACTGGCTGCTATTGGGCGAAGTGCCGGGGCAGGATCTCCTGTCATCTCACCTTGCTCCTGCCGA
GAAAGTATCCATCATGGCTGATGCAATGCGGCGGCTGCATACGCTTGATCCGGCTACCTGCCCATTCGAC
CACCAAGCGAAACATCGCATCGAGCGAGCACGTACTCGGATGGAAGCCGGTCTTGTCGATCAGGATGATC
TGGACGAAGAGCATCAGGGGCTCGCGCCAGCCGAACTGTTCGCCAGGCTCAAGGCGCGCATGCCCGACGG
CGAGGATCTCGTCGTGACCCATGGCGATGCCTGCTTGCCGAATATCATGGTGGAAAATGGCCGCTTTTCT
GGATTCATCGACTGTGGCCGGCTGGGTGTGGCGGACCGCTATCAGGACATAGCGTTGGCTACCCGTGATA
TTGCTGAAGAGCTTGGCGGCGAATGGGCTGACCGCTTCCTCGTGCTTTACGGTATCGCCGCTCCCGATTC
GCAGCGCATCGCCTTCTATCGCCTTCTTGACGAGTTCTTCTGAGCGGGACTCTGGGGTTCGAAATGACCG
ACCAAGCGACGCCCAACCTGCCATCACGAGATTTCGATTCCACCGCCGCCTTCTATGAAAGGTTGGGCTT
CGGAATCGTTTTCCGGGACGCCGGCTGGATGATCCTCCAGCGCGGGGATCTCATGCTGGAGTTCTTCGCC
CACCCCAACTTGTTTATTGCAGCTTATAATGGTTACAAATAAAGCAATAGCATCACAAATTTCACAAATA
AAGCATTTTTTTCACTGCATTCTAGTTGTGGTTTGTCCAAACTCATCAATGTATCTTATCATGTCTGTAT
ACCGTCGACCTCTAGCTAGAGCTTGGCGTAATCATGGTCATAGCTGTTTCCTGTGTGAAATTGTTATCCG
CTCACAATTCCACACAACATACGAGCCGGAAGCATAAAGTGTAAAGCCTGGGGTGCCTAATGAGTGAGCT
AACTCACATTAATTGCGTTGCGCTCACTGCCCGCTTTCCAGTCGGGAAACCTGTCGTGCCAGCTGCATTA
ATGAATCGGCCAACGCGCGGGGAGAGGCGGTTTGCGTATTGGGCGCTCTTCCGCTTCCTCGCTCACTGAC
TCGCTGCGCTCGGTCGTTCGGCTGCGGCGAGCGGTATCAGCTCACTCAAAGGCGGTAATACGGTTATCCA
CAGAATCAGGGGATAACGCAGGAAAGAACATGTGAGCAAAAGGCCAGCAAAAGGCCAGGAACCGTAAAAA
GGCCGCGTTGCTGGCGTTTTTCCATAGGCTCCGCCCCCCTGACGAGCATCACAAAAATCGACGCTCAAGT
CAGAGGTGGCGAAACCCGACAGGACTATAAAGATACCAGGCGTTTCCCCCTGGAAGCTCCCTCGTGCGCT
CTCCTGTTCCGACCCTGCCGCTTACCGGATACCTGTCCGCCTTTCTCCCTTCGGGAAGCGTGGCGCTTTC
TCATAGCTCACGCTGTAGGTATCTCAGTTCGGTGTAGGTCGTTCGCTCCAAGCTGGGCTGTGTGCACGAA
CCCCCCGTTCAGCCCGACCGCTGCGCCTTATCCGGTAACTATCGTCTTGAGTCCAACCCGGTAAGACACG
ACTTATCGCCACTGGCAGCAGCCACTGGTAACAGGATTAGCAGAGCGAGGTATGTAGGCGGTGCTACAGA
GTTCTTGAAGTGGTGGCCTAACTACGGCTACACTAGAAGAACAGTATTTGGTATCTGCGCTCTGCTGAAG
CCAGTTACCTTCGGAAAAAGAGTTGGTAGCTCTTGATCCGGCAAACAAACCACCGCTGGTAGCGGTTTTT
TTGTTTGCAAGCAGCAGATTACGCGCAGAAAAAAAGGATCTCAAGAAGATCCTTTGATCTTTTCTACGGG
GTCTGACGCTCAGTGGAACGAAAACTCACGTTAAGGGATTTTGGTCATGAGATTATCAAAAAGGATCTTC
ACCTAGATCCTTTTAAATTAAAAATGAAGTTTTAAATCAATCTAAAGTATATATGAGTAAACTTGGTCTG
ACAGTTACCAATGCTTAATCAGTGAGGCACCTATCTCAGCGATCTGTCTATTTCGTTCATCCATAGTTGC
CTGACTCCCCGTCGTGTAGATAACTACGATACGGGAGGGCTTACCATCTGGCCCCAGTGCTGCAATGATA
CCGCGAGACCCACGCTCACCGGCTCCAGATTTATCAGCAATAAACCAGCCAGCCGGAAGGGCCGAGCGCA
GAAGTGGTCCTGCAACTTTATCCGCCTCCATCCAGTCTATTAATTGTTGCCGGGAAGCTAGAGTAAGTAG
TTCGCCAGTTAATAGTTTGCGCAACGTTGTTGCCATTGCTACAGGCATCGTGGTGTCACGCTCGTCGTTT
GGTATGGCTTCATTCAGCTCCGGTTCCCAACGATCAAGGCGAGTTACATGATCCCCCATGTTGTGCAAAA
AAGCGGTTAGCTCCTTCGGTCCTCCGATCGTTGTCAGAAGTAAGTTGGCCGCAGTGTTATCACTCATGGT
TATGGCAGCACTGCATAATTCTCTTACTGTCATGCCATCCGTAAGATGCTTTTCTGTGACTGGTGAGTAC
TCAACCAAGTCATTCTGAGAATAGTGTATGCGGCGACCGAGTTGCTCTTGCCCGGCGTCAATACGGGATA
ATACCGCGCCACATAGCAGAACTTTAAAAGTGCTCATCATTGGAAAACGTTCTTCGGGGCGAAAACTCTC
AAGGATCTTACCGCTGTTGAGATCCAGTTCGATGTAACCCACTCGTGCACCCAACTGATCTTCAGCATCT
TTTACTTTCACCAGCGTTTCTGGGTGAGCAAAAACAGGAAGGCAAAATGCCGCAAAAAAGGGAATAAGGG
CGACACGGAAATGTTGAATACTCATACTCTTCCTTTTTCAATATTATTGAAGCATTTATCAGGGTTATTG
TCTCATGAGCGGATACATATTTGAATGTATTTAGAAAAATAAACAAATAGGGGTTCCGCGCACATTTCCC
CGAAAAGTGCCACCTGACGTC
