>Addgene plasmid #66436 | MRGPRE-Tango | depositor partial sequence | sequence record 113486 | MRGPRE
ATGGAACCGCGAGAAGCCGGGCAGCATGTTGGAGCGGCCAACGGTGCCCAGGAGGATGTGGCCTTCAACC
TCATTATCCTCAGCTTGACTGAGGGTCTGGGGCTGGGTGGGCTCCTTGGTAACGGGGCTGTGCTCTGGCT
GCTGTCCTCTAATGTGTACAGGAACCCATTTGCGATATACCTTCTGGATGTGGCGTGCGCCGACTTGATT
TTCCTGGGGTGCCATATGGTAGCTATTGTACCCGACCTGCTGCAGGGGCGGCTCGACTTCCCAGGATTTG
TCCAGACTTCTCTGGCTACACTCAGGTTTTTCTGTTACATTGTTGGCCTCTCCCTTCTCGCAGCGGTTTC
CGTCGAACAATGTTTGGCAGCTCTGTTTCCTGCCTGGTATTCATGCAGAAGGCCACGGCATCTTACTACC
TGTGTGTGCGCTCTCACATGGGCTTTGTGTCTGCTGCTGCACCTGCTTCTCTCAGGCGCTTGCACTCAGT
TTTTCGGTGAGCCGTCTAGGCACCTTTGCAGGACACTGTGGCTGGTTGCTGCTGTGCTGCTGGCGCTGCT
GTGTTGCACAATGTGCGGCGCCTCTCTGATGTTGCTCCTTCGGGTGGAAAGAGGGCCACAACGCCCCCCT
CCGAGGGGCTTTCCTGGACTCATCCTGCTTACGGTTCTCCTGTTTCTCTTCTGTGGCCTGCCTTTCGGCA
TCTACTGGCTCTCTCGGAACCTCCTTTGGTACATTCCCCACTATTTTTACCACTTCTCCTTCCTGATGGC
CGCCGTGCACTGTGCCGCTAAGCCTGTAGTTTATTTTTGCCTTGGAAGCGCTCAAGGACGCAGACTCCCC
CTTAGGTTGGTGTTGCAGCGAGCTCTGGGGGATGAAGCTGAATTGGGAGCTGTGCGCGAGACTTCTAGGC
GGGGCCTTGTGGATATCGCGGCA
