>Addgene plasmid #66436 | MRGPRE-Tango | addgene partial sequence | sequence record 120322 | CMV-F 5'-CGCAAATGGGCGGTAGGCGTG-3'
GCTCTCTGGCTAACTAGAGAACCCACTGCTTACTGGCTTATCGAAATTAATACGACTCACTATAGGGAGA
CCCAAGCTGGCTAGCGTTTAAACTTAAGCTTGGTACCGAGCTCGGATCCACTAGTCCAGTGTGGTGGAAT
TCTGCAGATATCCAGCACAGTGGCGGCCGCGCCACCATGAAGACGATCATCGCCCTGAGCTACATCTTCT
GCCTGGTATTCGCCGACTACAAGGACGATGATGACGCCAGCATCGATATGGAACCGCGAGAAGCCGGGCA
GCATGTTGGAGCGGCCAACGGTGCCCAGGAGGATGTGGCCTTCAACCTCATTATCCTCAGCTTGACTGAG
GGTCTGGGGCTGGGTGGGCTCCTTGGTAACGGGGCTGTGCTCTGGCTGCTGTCCTCTAATGTGTACAGGA
ACCCATTTGCGATATACCTTCTGGATGTGGCGTGCGCCGACTTGATTTTCCTGGGGTGCCATATGGTAGC
TATTGTACCCGACCTGCTGCAGGGGCGGCTCGACTTCCCAGGATTTGTCCAGACTTCTCTGGCTACACTC
AGGTTTTTCTGTTACATTGTTGGCCTCTCCCTTCTCGCAGCGGTTTCCGTCGAACAATGTTTGGCAGCTC
TGTTTCCTGCCTGGTATTCATGCAGAAGGCCACGGCATCTTACTACCTGTGTGTGCGCTCTCACATGGGC
TTTGTGTCTGCTGCTGCACCTGCTTCTCTCAGGCGCTTGCACTCAGTTTTTCGGTGAGCCGTCTAGGCAC
CTTTGCAGGACACTGTGGCTGGTTGCTGCTGTGCTGCTGGCGCTGCTGTGTTGCACAATGTGCGGCGCCT
CTCTGATGTTGCTCCTTCGGGTGGAAAGAGGGCCACAACGCCCCCCTCCGAGGGGCTTTCCTGGACTCAT
CCTGCTTACGGTTCTCCTGTTTC
