>Addgene plasmid #66436 | MRGPRE-Tango | addgene partial sequence | sequence record 120323 | Tet-R 5'-GGCGAGTTTACGGGTTGTTA-3'
CTCTAATGCGCTGTTAATCACTTTACTTTTATCTAATCTTAGCTGGAAGTACAGGTTCTCACCGGTCGAT
GAAGTGTCCTTGGCCAGGGAGGAGCTGGCGGTGGTGCAGGACTCATCTTGGGGACCCAGGCTGGGTGGGG
TGCGTCCACCGGTATCGATTGCCGCGATATCCACAAGGCCCCGCCTAGAAGTCTCGCGCACAGCTCCCAA
TTCAGCTTCATCCCCCAGAGCTCGCTGCAACACCAACCTAAGGGGGAGTCTGCGTCCTTGAGCGCTTCCA
AGGCAAAAATAAACTACAGGCTTAGCGGCACAGTGCACGGCGGCCATCAGGAAGGAGAAGTGGTAAAAAT
AGTGGGGAATGTACCAAAGGAGGTTCCGAGAGAGCCAGTAGATGCCGAAAGGCAGGCCACAGAAGAGAAA
CAGGAGAACCGTAAGCAGGATGAGTCCAGGAAAGCCCCTCGGAGGGGGGCGTTGTGGCCCTCTTTCCACC
CGAAGGAGCAACATCAGAGAGGCGCCGCACATTGTGCAACACAGCAGCGCCAGCAGCACAGCAGCAACCA
GCCACAGTGTCCTGCAAAGGTGCCTAGACGGCTCACCGAAAAACTGAGTGCAAGCGCCTGAGAGAAGCAG
GTGCAGCAGCAGACACAAAGCCCATGTGAGAGCGCACACACAGGTAGTAAGATGCCGTGGCCTTCTGCAT
GAATACCAGGCAGGAAACAGAGCTGCCAAACATTGTTCGACGGAAACCGCTGCGAGAAGGGAGAGGCCAA
CAATGTAACAGAAAAACCTGAGTGTAGCCAGAGAAGTCTGGACAAATCCTGGGAAGTCGAGCCGCCCCTG
CAGCAGGTCGGGTACAATAGCTACCATATGGCACCCCAGGAAAATCAAGTCGGCGCACGCCACATCCAGA
AGGTATATCGCAAATGGGTTCCTGTACACATTAGAGGACAGCAGCCAGAGCACAGCCCCGTTACC
